Addgene plasmid #233380: XZ030 CMV-TO-AVPR2-ADAR2(DD-E488Q-T501A) (FLP-IN)
Purpose: AVPR2-V2-ADAR2dd(E488Q, T501A) with a short 4 amino acid linker and extra V2 tail
Depositing lab: Xiaojing Gao. Depositing organization: Stanford University. Publication: Post-transcriptional modular synthetic receptors. Zhang X, Mille-Fragoso LS, Kaseniit KE, Lee AP, Zhang M, Call CC, Hu Y, Xie Y, Gao XJ. Nat Chem Biol. 2025 Mar 28. doi: 10.1038/s41589-025-01872-w. PubMed 40155716.
Backbone
  Vector backbone: FLP-IN
  Vector type: Mammalian Expression
Growth in bacteria
  Bacterial resistance: Ampicillin, 100 μg/mL
  Growth temperature: 37°C
  Growth strain: DH5alpha
  Copy number: High Copy
Gene/Insert
  Gene/Insert name: AVPR2-ADAR2dd
  Species: Synthetic
  Mutation: E488Q, T501A on ADAR2dd
  Promoter: CMV
  Cloning method: Gibson Cloning
Terms and licenses: Academic/Nonprofit Terms; Industry Terms: Not Available to Industry
Depositor comments: https://benchling.com/s/seq-sUeUvY2498uPF7HQmyHZ?m=slm-cVKrOE6agVNe2tXxYmw8 for annotated sequence file. Please visit https://doi.org/10.1101/2024.05.03.592453 for bioRxiv preprint.
How to cite: XZ030 CMV-TO-AVPR2-ADAR2(DD-E488Q-T501A) (FLP-IN) was a gift from Xiaojing Gao (Addgene plasmid # 233380 ; http://n2t.net/addgene:233380 ; RRID:Addgene_233380)
