[The description below was written by a language model from this plasmid's Addgene catalogue record and pLannotate feature annotations shown in this document.]
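Description:
XZ030 CMV-TO-AVPR2-ADAR2(DD-E488Q-T501A) (FLP-IN) is a 7.7 kb mammalian expression plasmid built on a Flp-In type backbone, intended for site-specific integration into a host cell line carrying a genomic FRT landing site. In bacteria it is maintained through a high-copy ColE1/pUC origin and selected with ampicillin via the bla gene. For mammalian use, the backbone carries an FRT site placed directly upstream of a hygromycin resistance coding sequence followed by an SV40 polyadenylation signal. No intact promoter is annotated in front of HygR, which fits the usual Flp-In design, in which FLP-mediated recombination places the marker behind a promoter at the genomic site so that only correct integrants become hygromycin resistant. Short fragments of lacI, the f1 origin, ble and the SV40 promoter are also detected and appear to be backbone remnants.

The payload is a synthetic fusion protein driven by the CMV enhancer/promoter. Two tet operator-like hits lie just downstream of the promoter, matching the "TO" in the name and suggesting that expression can be repressed by Tet repressor and induced with tetracycline or doxycycline in suitable cells. The open reading frame begins with a short FLAG-type epitope match, followed by human AVPR2 (the vasopressin V2 receptor, a GPCR), then the deaminase domain of ADAR2, and ends at a bGH polyadenylation signal. According to the record, the two parts are joined by a four amino acid linker with an additional V2 tail, and the deaminase carries E488Q, generally known as a hyperactive editing mutation, together with T501A. The construct comes from work on post-transcriptional modular synthetic receptors, in which an RNA-editing domain is tethered to a receptor, presumably to link ligand sensing to A-to-I RNA editing; the record does not describe the mechanism in more detail.
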