Features (pLannotate 1.2.2; 24 found; start..end, strand, type, name):
     95..199     +  promoter       AmpR promoter: bla
    200..1060    +  CDS            AmpR: β-lactamase; bla; confers resistance to ampicillin, carbenicillin, and related antibiotics
   1231..1819    +  rep_origin     ori: high-copy-number ColE1/pMB1/pBR322/pUC origin of replication
   2002..2094    +  CDS            lacI (fragment): lac repressor; lacI; The lac repressor binds to the lac operator to inhibit transcription in E. coli. This inhibition can be relieved by adding lactose or isopropyl-β-D-thiogalactopyranoside (IPTG).
   2107..2128    +  protein_bind   CAP binding site: CAP binding activates transcription in the presence of cAMP. E. coli catabolite activator protein
   2143..2173    +  promoter       lac promoter: promoter for the E. coli lac operon
   2181..2197    +  protein_bind   lac operator: The lac repressor binds to the lac operator to inhibit transcription in E. coli. This inhibition can be relieved by adding lactose or isopropyl-β-D-thiogalactopyranoside (IPTG). lac repressor encoded by lacI
   2270..2391    -  polyA_signal   SV40 poly(A) signal: SV40 polyadenylation signal
   2386..2511    -  CDS            ble (fragment): BLE_KLEPN - Experimental evidence at protein level: Swiss-Prot protein existence level 1. Binding protein with a strong affinity to the bleomycin family of antibiotics. Binds to CL990; an antimitotic-antibiotic compound. From Klebsiella pneumoniae.
   2521..3543    -  CDS            HygR: aminoglycoside phosphotransferase from E. coli; aph(4)-Ia; confers resistance to hygromycin
   3551..3598    -  protein_bind   FRT: FLP-mediated recombination occurs in the 8-bp core sequence TCTAGAAA (Turan and Bode, 2011). FLP recombinase from the Saccharomyces cerevisiae 2μ plasmid
   3603..3836    -  rep_origin     f1 ori (fragment) (sequence partly withheld): f1 bacteriophage origin of replication; arrow indicates direction of (+) strand synthesis
   3857..3878    -  promoter       SV40 promoter (fragment): SV40 enhancer and early promoter
   3882..3905    -  polyA_signal   bGH poly(A) signal (fragment): bovine growth hormone polyadenylation signal
   3921..4145    -  polyA_signal   bGH poly(A) signal: bovine growth hormone polyadenylation signal
   4258..5466    -  CDS            Adarb1 (fragment): RED1_RAT - Also known as Red1. Experimental evidence at protein level: Swiss-Prot protein existence level 1. Catalyzes the hydrolytic deamination of adenosine to inosine in double-stranded RNA (dsRNA) referred to as A-to-I RNA editing. This may affect gene expression and function in a number of ways that include mRNA translation by changing codons and hence the amino acid sequence of proteins; pre-mRNA splicing by altering splice site recognition sequences; RNA stability by changing sequences involved in nuclease recognition; genetic stability in the case of RNA virus genomes by changing seque
   5572..6684    -  CDS            AVPR2: V2R_HUMAN - Also known as ADHR, DIR, DIR3, V2R. Experimental evidence at protein level: Swiss-Prot protein existence level 1. Receptor for arginine vasopressin. The activity of this receptor is mediated by G proteins which activate adenylate cyclase. Involved in renal water reabsorption. From Homo sapiens (Human).
   6697..6717    -  CDS            3xFLAG (fragment): three tandem FLAG® epitope tags
   6855..6888    -  promoter       TRE3GV promoter (fragment): 3rd-generation Tet-responsive promoter that can be activated by binding of Tet-On® 3G, optimized for retroviral and lentiviral vectors
   6896..6915    -  promoter       PLtetO-1 promoter (fragment): modified phage lambda PL promoter with tet operator sites (Lutz and Bujard, 1997)
   6917..6936    -  promoter       PLtetO-1 promoter (fragment): modified phage lambda PL promoter with tet operator sites (Lutz and Bujard, 1997)
   6938..7141    -  promoter       CMV promoter: human cytomegalovirus (CMV) immediate early promoter
   7142..7521    -  enhancer       CMV enhancer: human cytomegalovirus immediate early enhancer
   7671..36      +  misc_feature   bom (fragment) (across the origin): basis of mobility region from pBR322
>Addgene plasmid #233380 | XZ030 CMV-TO-AVPR2-ADAR2(DD-E488Q-T501A) (FLP-IN) | addgene full sequence | sequence record 466384 | Addgene NGS Result
CGGCATCAGAGCAGATTGTACTGAGAGTGCACCATAGGGGATCGGGAGATCTCCCGATCCGTCGACGTCA
GGTGGCACTTTTCGGGGAAATGTGCGCGGAACCCCTATTTGTTTATTTTTCTAAATACATTCAAATATGT
ATCCGCTCATGAGACAATAACCCTGATAAATGCTTCAATAATATTGAAAAAGGAAGAGTATGAGTATTCA
ACATTTCCGTGTCGCCCTTATTCCCTTTTTTGCGGCATTTTGCCTTCCTGTTTTTGCTCACCCAGAAACG
CTGGTGAAAGTAAAAGATGCTGAAGATCAGTTGGGTGCACGAGTGGGTTACATCGAACTGGATCTCAACA
GCGGTAAGATCCTTGAGAGTTTTCGCCCCGAAGAACGTTTTCCAATGATGAGCACTTTTAAAGTTCTGCT
ATGTGGCGCGGTATTATCCCGTATTGACGCCGGGCAAGAGCAACTCGGTCGCCGCATACACTATTCTCAG
AATGACTTGGTTGAGTACTCACCAGTCACAGAAAAGCATCTTACGGATGGCATGACAGTAAGAGAATTAT
GCAGTGCTGCCATAACCATGAGTGATAACACTGCGGCCAACTTACTTCTGACAACGATCGGAGGACCGAA
GGAGCTAACCGCTTTTTTGCACAACATGGGGGATCATGTAACTCGCCTTGATCGTTGGGAACCGGAGCTG
AATGAAGCCATACCAAACGACGAGCGTGACACCACGATGCCTGTAGCAATGGCAACAACGTTGCGCAAAC
TATTAACTGGCGAACTACTTACTCTAGCTTCCCGGCAACAATTAATAGACTGGATGGAGGCGGATAAAGT
TGCAGGACCACTTCTGCGCTCGGCCCTTCCGGCTGGCTGGTTTATTGCTGATAAATCTGGAGCCGGTGAG
CGTGGGTCTCGCGGTATCATTGCAGCACTGGGGCCAGATGGTAAGCCCTCCCGTATCGTAGTTATCTACA
CGACGGGGAGTCAGGCAACTATGGATGAACGAAATAGACAGATCGCTGAGATAGGTGCCTCACTGATTAA
GCATTGGTAACTGTCAGACCAAGTTTACTCATATATACTTTAGATTGATTTAAAACTTCATTTTTAATTT
AAAAGGATCTAGGTGAAGATCCTTTTTGATAATCTCATGACCAAAATCCCTTAACGTGAGTTTTCGTTCC
ACTGAGCGTCAGACCCCGTAGAAAAGATCAAAGGATCTTCTTGAGATCCTTTTTTTCTGCGCGTAATCTG
CTGCTTGCAAACAAAAAAACCACCGCTACCAGCGGTGGTTTGTTTGCCGGATCAAGAGCTACCAACTCTT
TTTCCGAAGGTAACTGGCTTCAGCAGAGCGCAGATACCAAATACTGTTCTTCTAGTGTAGCCGTAGTTAG
GCCACCACTTCAAGAACTCTGTAGCACCGCCTACATACCTCGCTCTGCTAATCCTGTTACCAGTGGCTGC
TGCCAGTGGCGATAAGTCGTGTCTTACCGGGTTGGACTCAAGACGATAGTTACCGGATAAGGCGCAGCGG
TCGGGCTGAACGGGGGGTTCGTGCACACAGCCCAGCTTGGAGCGAACGACCTACACCGAACTGAGATACC
TACAGCGTGAGCTATGAGAAAGCGCCACGCTTCCCGAAGGGAGAAAGGCGGACAGGTATCCGGTAAGCGG
CAGGGTCGGAACAGGAGAGCGCACGAGGGAGCTTCCAGGGGGAAACGCCTGGTATCTTTATAGTCCTGTC
GGGTTTCGCCACCTCTGACTTGAGCGTCGATTTTTGTGATGCTCGTCAGGGGGGCGGAGCCTATGGAAAA
ACGCCAGCAACGCGGCCTTTTTACGGTTCCTGGCCTTTTGCTGGCCTTTTGCTCACATGTTCTTTCCTGC
GTTATCCCCTGATTCTGTGGATAACCGTATTACCGCCTTTGAGTGAGCTGATACCGCTCGCCGCAGCCGA
ACGACCGAGCGCAGCGAGTCAGTGAGCGAGGAAGCGGAAGAGCGCCCAATACGCAAACCGCCTCTCCCCG
CGCGTTGGCCGATTCATTAATGCAGCTGGCACGACAGGTTTCCCGACTGGAAAGCGGGCAGTGAGCGCAA
CGCAATTAATGTGAGTTAGCTCACTCATTAGGCACCCCAGGCTTTACACTTTATGCTTCCGGCTCGTATG
TTGTGTGGAATTGTGAGCGGATAACAATTTCACACAGGAAACAGCTATGACCATGATTACGCCAAGCTCT
AGCTAGAGGTCGACGGTATACAGACATGATAAGATACATTGATGAGTTTGGACAAACCACAACTAGAATG
CAGTGAAAAAAATGCTTTATTTGTGAAATTTGTGATGCTATTGCTTTATTTGTAACCATTATAAGCTGCA
ATAAACAAGTTGGGGTGGGCGAAGAACTCCAGCATGAGATCCCCGCGCTGGAGGATCATCCAGCCGGCGT
CCCGGAAAACGATTCCGAAGCCCAACCTTTCATAGAAGGCGGCGGTGGAATCGAAATCTCGTAGTACGTG
CTATTCCTTTGCCCTCGGACGAGTGCTGGGGCGTCGGTTTCCACTATCGGCGAGTACTTCTACACAGCCA
TCGGTCCAGACGGCCGCGCTTCTGCGGGCGATTTGTGTACGCCCGACAGTCCCGGCTCCGGATCGGACGA
TTGCGTCGCATCGACCCTGCGCCCAAGCTGCATCATCGAAATTGCCGTCAACCAAGCTCTGATAGAGTTG
GTCAAGACCAATGCGGAGCATATACGCCCGGAGCCGCGGCGATCCTGCAAGCTCCGGATGCCTCCGCTCG
AAGTAGCGCGTCTGCTGCTCCATACAAGCCAACCACGGCCTCCAGAAGAAGATGTTGGCGACCTCGTATT
GGGAATCCCCGAACATCGCCTCGCTCCAGTCAATGACCGCTGTTATGCGGCCATTGTCCGTCAGGACATT
GTTGGAGCCGAAATCCGCGTGCACGAGGTGCCGGACTTCGGGGCAGTCCTCGGCCCAAAGCATCAGCTCA
TCGAGAGCCTGCGCGACGGACGCACTGACGGTGTCGTCCATCACAGTTTGCCAGTGATACACATGGGGAT
CAGCAATCGCGCATATGAAATCACGCCATGTAGTGTATTGACCGATTCCTTGCGGTCCGAATGGGCCGAA
CCCGCTCGTCTGGCTAAGATCGGCCGCAGCGATCGCATCCATGGCCTCCGCGACCGGCTGCAGAACAGCG
GGCAGTTCGGTTTCAGGCAGGTCTTGCAACGTGACACCCTGTGCACGGCGGGAGATGCAATAGGTCAGGC
TCTCGCTGAATTCCCCAATGTCAAGCACTTCCGGAATCGGGAGCGCGGCCGATGCAAAGTGCCGATAAAC
ATAACGATCTTTGTAGAAACCATCGGCGCAGCTATTTACCCGCAGGACATATCCACGCCCTCCTACATCG
AAGCTGAAAGCACGAGATTCTTCGCCCTCCGAGAGCTGCATCAGGTCGGAGACGCTGTCGAACTTTTCGA
TCAGAAACTTCTCGACAGACGTCGCGGTGAGTTCAGGCTTTTTGGCCAAGGAAGTTCCTATACTTTCTAG
AGAATAGGAACTTCGGAATAGGAACTTCTAGGTACGTGAACCATCACCCT
[91 nt withheld, positions 3621-3711]
G
[124 nt withheld, positions 3713-3836]
GGGGATACCCCCTAGAGCCCCAGCTGGTTCTTTCCGCCTCAGAAGCCATAGAGCCCACCGCATCCCCAGA
ACATCGATAGATCTCCATAGAGCCCACCGCATCCCCAGCATGCCTGCTATTGTCTTCCCAATCCTCCCCC
TTGCTGTCCTGCCCCACCCCACCCCCCAGAATAGAATGACACCTACTCAGACAATGCGATGCAATTTCCT
CATTTTATTAGGAAAGGACAGTGGGAGTGGCACCTTCCAGGGTCAAGGAAGGCACGGGGGAGGGGCAAAC
AACAGATGGCTGGCAACTAGAAGGCACAGTCGAGGCTGATCAGCGGGTTTAAACTCAATGATGATTATGA
TGATGGTCGACGGCGCTATTCAGATCCTCTTCTGAGATGAGTTTTTGTTCGGGCCCTCCTCGAGCGGCTC
AGGGCGTGAGTGAGAACTGGTCCTGCTCGGTGGGCTTCTCCACCCAGGCCCCCAGCCCCGCCTTGATGAA
GGCTGTGAACAGACGCGCCTTGGCGGCCTGGTACTCCTTTGCCGCCAGCTTGGACTCATGGTACACGTTG
GGTTTGGTAATCTTGGAGCGTAGTAAGTGGGAGGGAACCTTGCCGTGCACACGCATCCAGCGACAGTACA
ACGCGTGCTTACACAGGCGGGACGCGCGGCCCAGCTCATCCTTCCCAGTCGTGGCGTTGATGACCTCAAT
AGCGGAGTCGCCTACCGTCCAGTTGACACTGAAGTTGGGGGCCTTCCCTGGCTGCCGTGCTTCTGCATTG
CTGATGCCACTGAGCAAAGGCTTGTTGAGGGTGTAGAGAGGTGGCAGGTCCTCTATGTTGGAGATCCGCT
GGTACATGGCCCTGGAAAGGTGGTCCCCGTGGTAAAGGCTGCCCAGGATGATGCTCGAGAAGTAAATGGG
CTCCACGAAAATGCTGAGCAGGGATCCCTGGATGCCCACCACGTTCCAGCGTGCAATCTTGTCACTGCAG
GACATGGTGAGCAGCCGCTCCCCTTGCAGCACCCCGTCCCACGCTTGGATGCTCGCATTGGAGCGCACTG
GAATCGTCCCCTGACCAGACTCTATTTTGGTCCGTAGCTGTCCTCTTGCTTTACGATTTGGGTGTCTATC
TGCTGGTTCTTCCAGGATTGGCTCATGTGGTGAGAAGATTCTGGCATCTCCACAGGGAGAGGTGCTGATG
TACAGATGAAACTGGACATTCTCCTTCAGCCTAAACCCCCCTCGCTCTGATTTCTGAAAGATGGATCTTT
TTTGATCATCTTTGTTATTTAAGTAAAGCTCAAGTTGTGTATAAAGAAATCTGAGCAAGGATCTCCGAGA
TATTATTTCTGCATGGCAGTCATTTAATGCAAGGCCACGATCACTCATGTATTCACCATTAATACATTTT
GTTCCTGTAGAAACACTTATCACCTTGGCATCTTTAACATCTGTGCCTGTTGTCATGACGACTCCAGCCA
GCACTTTTCTGCGAGCGTGAGGGGAGGAGAAGTTGTCGGTCAGGTCACCAAACTTACCCAGGACCAGGCG
TGAGACAGCGTCAGCTAAAACCTGCGGTAAATGCAGCTGAAGACCCTCACTGGGAATAGGCTGGCGAGAT
GGCGTTTGATCCAAGTGCAAAGCACCGGTACCCGATGAAGTGTCCTTGGCCAGGGAGGAGCTGGCGGTGG
TGCAGGACTCATCTTGGGGACCCAGGCTGGGTGGGGTGCGTCCACCGGTATCGATAGAAGAGGTGTCTTT
GGCCAGGGAACTGGAGGCGGTAGTGCAGGATTCGTCCTGTGGACCCAGGCTTGGGGGGGTCCTGCCCCGG
GCGCAACAGAGAAGACTCCGCAGCTCGGAGCTAACACTGGAGGAGAAAGAGGCGTAAATCCAAGGATTGG
TACAGCTATTCAGTGAAGCGAGAAGCATGAGCAGAACGAATGGAGCACCTTCCAGGGGTGCTTCGGGGTC
CCAGGCCGCCCAGAGCTGCACCAAAAAAAACGGGGCCCAGCAAAGAACGTAAACGACGACGATGACCAGT
GTCATGCGTACGGTCTTAGCTACCGCAGCTGATACGTGGGCGCCTTCGCCTGGAGAGCCAGTCCTTCGAC
CCCGTCTTCTTCCACCAGGGCGCTCGCTTGGCCCAGGAACCAAGGAGGCGTGTATTTCTCTGAATATCAG
GACCTGGCATGCGGCGATCCCCAGGGTGGGAGCAACGAACACCATGAGAGCAATCCACGTCACGTAGGTC
CTTCTGCCCCATGGCTCAGCGAAGCAAGCCCAGCAATCGGTCACGCCAGATCCGCCCTCCACATTTCTCT
GTGCGAAAATAAACAACTGGGGCAAGCTCAGAAGCAGGGAAAAAGCCCACGCAACCAGAACTGGCCTGTT
CCAATGGGCTCCGGAACCGTGCCTATACGCCAGCATGGGGCGACAGATAGCCCTGTGTCTGTCCAAGGTC
ATAGCAAGTATCATATATGAACTGGCATACATTCCCACCATCTGCAGGTATTTCACGGCCCGACACAGTG
CGTCTGGCCCCCGGAATCTATCGGTGGCTTTCCAAGCCAGTTGAGGGAGCACCTGAAACAGCGCCACGGC
CAGGTCTGCAAGACAGAGATGGCCGATAAAGACATGAATAGGCGCCCAGTGGCCTCGGCGGCCTCGTCGC
GCCAGGGCGGCCAGCACCAGACCATTGCTCAACGCGACGGCAACGAAAACGATGGAGAGCAAGGCGAGCT
CCGCTCTTGCAAGAAGTGGGTCCCGGGTATCCAGAGGCCTCTCCTGTGAGCTGTTGGAGGGAAGACTTGG
AAGAGATGGATGTCCGGGCACGGCGCTTGTGGTAGAGGCCATGAGCATATCGATGCTGGCGTCATCATCG
TCCTTGTAGTCGGCGAATACCAGGCAGAAGATGTAGCTCAGGGCGATGATCGTCTTCATGGTGGCGAAGC
TTAAGTTTAAACGCTAGAGTCCGGAGGCTGGATCGGTCCCGGTGTCTTCTATGGAGGTCAAAACAGCGTG
GATGGCGTCTCCAGGCGATCTGACGGTTCACTAAACGAGCTCGTCGACGATCTCTATCACTGATAGGGAG
ATCTCTATCACTGATAGGGAGAGCTCTGCTTATATAGACCTCCCACCGTACACGCCTACCGCCCATTTGC
GTCAATGGGGCGGAGTTGTTACGACATTTTGGAAAGTCCCGTTGATTTTGGTGCCAAAACAAACTCCCAT
TGACGTCAATGGGGTGGAGACTTGGAAATCCCCGTGAGTCAAACCGCTATCCACGCCCATTGATGTACTG
CCAAAACCGCATCACCATGGTAATAGCGATGACTAATACGTAGATGTACTGCCAAGTAGGAAAGTCCCAT
AAGGTCATGTACTGGGCATAATGCCAGGCGGGCCATTTACCGTCATTGACGTCAATAGGGGGCGTACTTG
GCATATGATACACTTGATGTACTGCCAAGTGGGCAGTTTACCGTAAATACTCCACCCATTGACGTCAATG
GAAAGTCCCTATTGGCGTTACTATGGGAACATACGTCATTATTGACGTCAATGGGCGGGGGTCGTTGGGC
GGTCAGCCAGGCGGGCCATTTACCGTAAGTTATGTAACGCGGAACTCCATATATGGGCTATGAACTAATG
ACCCCGTAATTGATTACTATTAATAACTAGTCAATAATCAATGTCAACGCGTATATCTGGCCCGTACGAA
GCAGCGCAAAACGCCTAACCCTAAGCAGATTCTTCATGCAATTGTCGGTCAAGCCTTGCCTTGTTGTAGC
TTAAATTTTGCTCGCGCACTACTCAGCGACCTCCAACACACAAGCAGGGAGCAGATACTGGCTTAACTAT
G
